>Addgene plasmid #170895 | pGREAT7 | addgene full sequence | sequence record 334498 | Addgene NGS Result
TAACGGATCCGGTCTCAGGAGTGAGACTTTTCAACAAAGGGTAATATCGGGAAACCTCCTCGGATTCCAT
TGCCCAGCTATCTGTCACTTCATCGAAAGGACAGTAGAAAAGGAAGGTGGCTCCTACAAATGCCATCATT
GCGATAAAGGAAAGGCTATCGTTCAAGATGCCTCTACCGACAGTGGTCCCAAAGATGGACCCCCACCCAC
GAGGAACATCGTGGAAAAAGAAGATGTTCCAACCACGTCCTCAAAGCAAGTGGATTGATGTGATATCTCC
ACTGACGTAAGGGATGACGCACAATCCCACTATCCTTCGCAAGACCCTTCCTCTATATAAGGAAGTTCAT
TTCATTTGGAGAGGACAGGCTTCTTGAGATCCTTCAACAATTACCAACAACAACAAACAACAAACAACAT
TACAATTACTATTTACAATTACAGTCGACTCTAGAGGATAATGGAGAGAGAGAAGAACGTGGTGTACGGC
CCCGAGCCCAAGCACCCTCTGGGCAACTTCACCGCCGGCGAGATGCTGTACAACGCTCTGCACAAGCACT
CCCACATCCCCCAGGCCATCCTGGACGTGATGGGCAACGAGTCCCTTTCCTACCAGGAGTTCTTCGACAC
TACTGTGAAGCTGGGCCAGAGCCTCCAGAACTGTGGCTACAAGATGAACGATGTCGTGTCGATCTGTGCA
GAGAACAACAAGAGATTCTTCATCCCCATCATCTCCGCCTGGTACATCGGCATGGTGGTGGCCCCTGTGA
ACGAGGACTATATCCCAGACGAGCTGTGTAAAGTGACCGGCATCTCCAAGCCGATCCTGGTCTTTACCAC
TAGGAAGATCCTGCCTAAGGTTTTGGAGGTTAAAGACAGAACCAACTACATAAAGAGGATCATCATACTG
GACTCTGAAGAGAACCTGCTGGGCTGCGAGAGCCTGCACAACTTCATGTCCAGGTACTCCGACAACAACC
TCCAAACATTCAAGCCTCTGCACTACGACCCTGTGGACCAGGTAGCCGCCATCCTGTGCTCCTCCGGCAC
AACCGGCCTGCCTAAAGGCGTGATGCAGACCCACAGGAACATCTGTGTGAGACTCACACACGCATCTGAC
CCCAGAGTGGGTACACAACTCATCCCCGGCGTATCCGTGCTGGCCTACCTGCCATTCTTCCACGCCTTCG
GCTTCAGTATCAACCTGGGCTATTTCATGGTGGGCCTGAGAGTGGTGATGCTCCGAAGGTTTAACCAGGA
GGTGTTCCTGAAGGCCATCCAGGACTACGAGGTGAGGAGCGTGATCAACGTTCCCTCCACAATCCTGTTC
CTGTCCAAGAGCCCTCTGGTGGACAAGTACGACCTATCCACCCTGGCGGAGCTGTGCTGTGGAGCCGCTC
CTCTGGCGAAGGAGGTGGCCGAGATCGCCGTGAAGAGGCTGAACCTGCCAGGGATACGGTGTGGCTACGG
TCTAACAGAGTCTACCTCCGCCAACATCCATACTCTGCACAACGAGTTCAAGTCCGGCTCCCTGGGCAAG
GTGACACCTTACATGGCCGCCAAGATCATCGACAGGAACACCGGCGAGGCCCTGGGTCCAAACCAGGTGG
GCGAGCTGTGCATCTGGGGACCTATGGTAACAAAAGGCTATGTGAACAACCCACAGGCTACTAAGGAGGC
CATCGACGACGACGGCTGGCTGCACTCTGGCGACTTCGGCTACTACGACGAGGACGAGTATTTCTACATC
GTGGACCGGTACAAGGAGCTGATCAAATACAAGGGCTATCAGGTCGCCCCTGTGGAGCTGGAGGAGATCC
TCCTTCAGCACCCAGGCATCAGGGACGTGGCCGTCGTGGGTATCCCTGACATCGAGGCCGGCGAGCTGCC
AGCCGGCTTCGTGGTGAAGCAGCCCGGCGCCCAACTCACCGCTAAGGAGGTGTACGACTTCCTGGCCCAG
AGGGTGTCTCACTCCAAGTACCTGAGGGGCGGCGTAAGGTTCGTGGACTCTATCCCCAGGAACGTGACAG
GCAAGATTAGTCGAAAAGAGCTGAGGGAGGCCCTGATGGAGAAGGCTTCTAAGCTGTAAGCTTAAAGCAG
AATGCTGAGCTAAAAGAAAGGCTTTTTCCATTTTCGAGAGACAATGAGAAAAGAAGAAGAAGAAGAAGAA
GAAGAAGAAGAAGAAGAAGAAAAGAGTAAATAATAAAGCCCCACAGGAGGCGAAGTTCTTGTAGCTCCAT
GTTATCTAAGTTATTGATATTGTTTGCCCTATATTTTATTTCTGTCATTGTGTATGTTTTGTTCAGTTTC
GATCTCCTTGCAAAATGCAGAGATTATGAGATGAATAAACTAAGTTATATTATTATACGTGTTAATATTC
TCCTCCTCTCTCTAGCTAGCCTTTTGTTTTCTCTTTTTCTTATTTGATTTTCTTTAAATCAATCCATTTT
AGGAGAGGGCCAGGGAGTGATCCAGCAAAACATGAAGATTAGAAGAAACTTCCCTCTTTTTTTTCCTGAA
AACAATTTAACGTCGAGATTTATCTCTTTTTGTAATGGAATCATTTCTACAGTTATGACCGCTGTCAGGA
GATACATGAGAATTAAGGGAGTCACGGTATGACCCCCGCCGATGACGCGGGACAAGCCGTTTTACGTTTG
GAACTGACAGAACCGCAACGTTGAAGGAGCCACTGAGCCGCGGGTTTCTGGAGTTTAATGAGCTAAGCAC
ATACGTCAGAAACCATTATTGCGCGTTCAAAAGTCGCCTAAGGTCACTATCAGCTAGCAAATATTTCTTG
TCAAAAATGCTCCACTGACGTTCCATAAATTCCCCTCGGTATCCAATTAGAGTCTCATATTCACTCTCAA
CTCGATCGAGGCAATGGAGAACATGGAGAACGACGAGAACATTGTGGTGGGACCCAAGCCGTTCTACCCG
ATCGAGGAGGGTTCCGCTGGCACCCAGCTGCGCAAGTACATGGAGCGCTACGCTAAGCTGGGTGCTATCG
CCTTCACCAACGCCGTGACCGGTGTGGATTACTCCTACGCCGAGTACCTGGAGAAGTCCTGCTGCCTCGG
AAAGGCCCTGCAGAACTACGGTCTGGTCGTGGATGGCCGCATTGCCCTCTGCTCGGAGAACTGCGAGGAG
TTCTTCATTCCCGTGATCGCTGGTCTGTTCATCGGAGTCGGCGTTGCCCCAACCAACGAGATCTACACCC
TGCGCGAGCTGGTCCACAGCCTGGGTATCAGCAAGCCGACCATCGTTTTCTCGAGCAAGAAGGGCCTCGA
CAAGGTTATCACCGTGCAAAAAACCGTCACCACCATCAAGACCATCGTTATCCTGGATTCCAAGGTTGAC
TACCGCGGTTACCAGTGCCTCGACACCTTCATCAAGCGTAACACCCCACCCGGCTTCCAAGCCTCCTCCT
TCAAAACCGTGGAGGTTGATCGCAAGGAGCAGGTGGCCCTGATCATGAACTCCTCCGGCTCCACCGGTCT
GCCAAAGGGCGTGCAGCTGACCCACGAGAACACCGTCACCCGCTTCTCGCATGCCCGTGATCCCATCTAC
GGCAACCAGGTGTCCCCAGGCACCGCCGTCCTGACCGTCGTGCCCCTCCACCACGGCTTCGGCATGTTCA
CCACTCTCGGCTACTTGATCTGCGGCTTCCGTGTGGTGATGCTGACTAAGTTCGACGAGGAGACTTTCCT
CAAGACCCTGCAAGACTACAAGTGCACTTACGTGATCCTGGTGCCGACCCTGTTCGCCATCCTGAACAAG
AGCGAGCTGTTGAACAAATACGACCTGTCGAACCTGGTGGAGATCGCTTCCGGCGGCGCCCCACTGTCGA
AGGAAGTTGGCGAGGCCGTTGCTCGCCGCTTCAACCTGCCCGGCGTCCGTCAGGGTTACGGCCTGACCGA
GACTACCTCGGCTATCATCATCACCCCCGAGGGCGACGATAAGCCCGGCGCTTCCGGCAAGGTTGTTCCA
CTCTTCAAAGCCAAGGTGATCGACCTGGACACCAAGAAGTCCCTGGGTCCCAACCGTCGCGGAGAAGTGT
GCGTCAAGGGCCCCATGCTGATGAAGGGCTACGTCAACAACCCAGAGGCCACCAAGGAGTTGATCGACGA
GGAGGGCTGGCTGCACACTGGTGACATCGGTTACTACGACGAAGAGAAGCACTTCTTCATCGTTGACCGC
CTGAAGTCCTTGATCAAGTACAAGGGCTACCAGGTTCCCCCCGCCGAGCTCGAGAGCGTCCTGCTGCAGC
ACCCCTCCATTTTCGATGCCGGAGTGGCCGGTGTCCCCGATCCCGTGGCTGGCGAGCTGCCAGGTGCCGT
CGTCGTGCTGGAGTCCGGCAAGAACATGACCGAGAAGGAAGTGATGGATTACGTGGCCTCGCAAGTGTCC
AACGCCAAGCGCCTGCGCGGCGGCGTGCGCTTCGTGGATGAGGTGCCCAAGGGCCTCACCGGAAAGATCG
ACGGTCGCGCTATCCGCGAGATCCTCAAGAAGCCCGTGGCCAAGATGTGAGCTTGGAATGGATCTTCGAT
CCCGATCGTTCAAACATTTGGCAATAAAGTTTCTTAAGATTGAATCCTGTTGCCGGTCTTGCGACGATTA
TCATATAATTTCTGTTGAATTACGTTAAGCATGTAATAATTAACATGTAATGCATGACGTTATTTATGAG
ATGGGTTTTTATGATTAGAGTCCCGCAATTATACATTTAATACGCGATAGAAAACAAAATATAGCGCGCA
AACTAGGATAAATTATCGCGCGCGGTGTCATCTATGTTACTAGATCGGGAATTGCCAAGCTAATTCTTGA
AGATGAAAGGGCCTCGTGATACGCCTATTTTTATAGGTTAATGTCATGATAATAATGGTTTCTTAGACGT
CAGGTGGCACTTTTCGGGGAAATGTGCGCGGAACCCCTATTTGTTTATTTTTCTAAATACATTCAAATAT
GTATCCGCTCATGAGACAATAACCCTGATAAATGCTTCAATAATGGGACCGACTCGCGCTGTCATGAGAC
CGGATCCTGACAGGATATATTGGCGGGTAAACTAAGTCGCTGTATGTGTTTGTTTGAGATCTCATGTGAG
CAAAAGGCCAGCAAAAGGCCAGGAACCGTAAAAAGGCCGCGTTGCTGGCGTTTTTCCATAGGCTCCGCCC
CCCTGACGAGCATCACAAAAATCGACGCTCAAGTCAGAGGTGGCGAAACCCGACAGGACTATAAAGATAC
CAGGCGTTTCCCCCTGGAAGCTCCCTCGTGCGCTCTCCTGTTCCGACCCTGCCGCTTACCGGATACCTGT
CCGCCTTTCTCCCTTCGGGAAGCGTGGCGCTTTCTCATAGCTCACGCTGTAGGTATCTCAGTTCGGTGTA
GGTCGTTCGCTCCAAGCTGGGCTGTGTGCACGAACCCCCCGTTCAGCCCGACCGCTGCGCCTTATCCGGT
AACTATCGTCTTGAGTCCAACCCGGTAAGACACGACTTATCGCCACTGGCAGCAGCCACTGGTAACAGGA
TTAGCAGAGCGAGGTATGTAGGCGGTGCTACAGAGTTCTTGAAGTGGTGGCCTAACTACGGCTACACTAG
AAGAACAGTATTTGGTATCTGCGCTCTGCTGAAGCCAGTTACCTTCGGAAGAAGAGTTGGTAGCTCTTGA
TCCGGCAAACAAACCACCGCTGGTAGCGGTGGTTTTTTTGTTTGCAAGCAGCAGATTACGCGCAGAAAAA
AAGGATCTCAAGAAGATCCTTTGATCTTTTCTACGGGGTCTGACGCTCAGTGGAACGAAAACTCACGTTA
AGGGATTTTGGTCATGAGATTATCAAAAAGGATCTTCACCTAGATCCTTTTAAATTAAAAATGAAGTTTT
AAATCAATCTAAAGTATATATGTGTAACATTGGTCTAGTGATTATTTGCCGACTACCTTGGTGATCTCGC
CTTTCACGTAGTGGACAAATTCTTCCAACTGATCTGCGCGCGAGGCCAAGCGATCTTCTTCTTGTCCAAG
ATAAGCCTGTCTAGCTTCAAGTATGACGGGCTGATACTGGGCCGGCAGGCGCTCCATTGCCCAGTCGGCA
GCGACATCCTTCGGCGCGATTTTGCCGGTTACTGCGCTGTACCAAATGCGGGACAACGTAAGCACTACAT
TTCGCTCATCACCAGCCCAGTCGGGCGGCGAGTTCCATAGCGTTAAGGTTTCATTTAGCGCCTCAAATAG
ATCCTGTTCAGGAACCGGATCAAAGAGTTCCTCCGCCGCTGGACCTACCAAGGCAACGCTATGTTCTCTT
GCTTTTGTCAGCAAGATAGCCAGATCAATGTCGATCGTGGCTGGCTCGAAGATACCTGCAAGAATGTCAT
TGCGCTGCCATTCTCCAAATTGCAGTTCGCGCTTAGCTGGATAACGCCACGGAATGATGTCGTCGTGCAC
AACAATGGTGACTTCTACAGCGCGGAGAATCTCGCTCTCTCCAGGGGAAGCCGAAGTTTCCAAAAGGTCG
TTGATCAAAGCTCGCCGCGTTGTTTCATCAAGCCTTACGGTCACCGTAACCAGCAAATCAATATCACTGT
GTGGCTTCAGGCCGCCATCCACTGCGGAGCCGTACAAATGTACGGCCAGCAACGTCGGTTCGAGATGGCG
CTCGATGACGCCAACTACCTCTGATAGTTGAGTCGATACTTCGGCGATCACCGCTTCCCTCATAATGTTT
AACTTTGTTTTAGGGCGACTGCCCTGCTGCGTAACATCGTTGCTGCTCCATAACATCAAACATCGACCCA
CGGCGTAACGCGCTTGCTGCTTGGATGCCCGAGGCATAGACTGTACCCCAAAAAAACAGTCATAACAAGC
CATGAAAACCGCCACTGCGCCGTTACCACCGCTGCGTTCGGTCAAGGTTCTGGACCAGTTGCGTGAGCGC
ATACGCTACTTGCATTACAGCTTACGAACCGAACAGGCTTATGTCCACTGGGTTCGTGCCTTCATCCGTT
TCCACGGTGTGCGTCACCCGGCAACCTTGGGTAGCAGCGAAGTCGAGGCATTTCTGTCCTGGCTGGAACA
CCCCTTGTATTACTGTTTATGTAAGCAGACAGTTTTATTGTTCATGATGATATATTTTTATCTTGTGCAA
TGTAACATCAGAGATTTTGAGACACAACGTGGCTTTGTTGAATAAATCGAACTTTTGCTGAGTTGAAGGA
TCAGATCACGCATCTTCCCGACAACGCAGACCGTTCCGTGGCAAAGCAAAAGTTCAAAATCACCAACTGG
TCCACCTACAACAAAGCTCTCATCAACCGTGGCTCCCTCACTTTCTGGCTGGATGATGGGGCGATTCAGG
CGATCCCCATCCAACAGCCCGCCGTCGAGCGGGCTTTTTTATCCCCGGAAGCCTGTGGATAGAGGGTAGT
TATCCACGTGAAACCGCTAATGCCCCGCAAAGCCTTGATTCACGGGGCTTTCCGGCCCGCTCCAAAAACT
ATCCACGTGAAATCGCTAATCAGGGTACGTGAAATCGCTAATCGGAGTACGTGAAATCGCTAATAAGGTC
ACGTGAAATCGCTAATCAAAAAGGCACGTGAGAACGCTAATAGCCCTTTCAGATCAACAGCTTGCAAACA
CCCCTCGCTCCGGCAAGTAGTTACAGCAAGTAGTATGTTCAATTAGCTTTTCAATTATGAATATATATAT
CAATTATTGGTCGCCCTTGGCTTGTGGACAATGCGCTACGCGCACCGGCTCCGCCCGTGGACAACCGCAA
GCGGTTGCCCACCGTCGAGCGCCTTTGCCCACAACCCGGCGGCCGGCCGCAACAGATCGTTTTATAAATT
TTTTTTTTTGAAAAAGAAAAAGCCCGAAAGGCGGCAACCTCTCGGGCTTCTGGATTTCCGATCCCCGGAA
TTAGATCTTGGCAGGATATATTGTGGTG
Features (pLannotate 1.2.2; 16 found; start..end, strand, type, name):
     22..367     +  promoter       CaMV 35S promoter: strong constitutive promoter from cauliflower mosaic virus
    319..365     +  promoter       minimal CaMV 35S promoter: minimal 35S promoter from cauliflower mosaic virus
    387..442     +  misc_feature   TMV Ω: translational enhancer from the tobacco mosaic virus 5'-leader sequence (Gallie et al., 1988)
   1198..1214    -  promoter       dU6-3 promoter (fragment): RNA polymerase III promoter for Drosophila U6-3 snRNA (Port et al., 2014)
   2670..2849    +  promoter       NOS promoter: nopaline synthase promoter
   2908..4527    +  CDS            LUCI_LUCCR: Experimental evidence at protein level: Swiss-Prot protein existence level 1. Produces green light with a wavelength of 544 nm. From Luciola cruciata (Japanese firefly) (Genji firefly).
   4554..4806    +  terminator     NOS terminator: nopaline synthase terminator and poly(A) signal
   4927..5014    +  promoter       AmpR promoter (fragment): bla
   5048..5072    +  misc_feature   RB T-DNA repeat: right border repeat from nopaline C58 T-DNA
   5163..5751    -  rep_origin     ori: high-copy-number ColE1/pMB1/pBR322/pUC origin of replication
   5925..6713    -  CDS            aadA: S3AD_ECOLX - Experimental evidence at protein level: Swiss-Prot protein existence level 1. Mediates bacterial resistance to the antibiotics streptomycin and spectinomycin. From Escherichia coli.
   6720..6776    -  CDS            GmR (fragment): gentamycin acetyltransferase; aacC1; confers resistance to gentamycin
   6952..6975    -  promoter       Pc promoter (fragment): intI1 (promoter lies within the coding sequence); class 1 integron promoter
   7251..7352    +  CDS            TRA2_ECOLX (fragment): Protein predicted: Swiss-Prot protein existence level 4. Required for transposition of transposon Tn903. From Escherichia coli.
   7357..7792    +  rep_origin     pSa ori: origin of replication from bacterial plasmid pSa
   7919..3       +  misc_feature   LB T-DNA repeat (across the origin): left border repeat from nopaline C58 T-DNA (truncated)
