[The description below was written by a language model from this plasmid's Addgene catalogue record and pLannotate feature annotations shown in this document.]
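Description:
pGREAT7 is a GoldenBraid omega-level binary plasmid for plant expression, built in the pDGB1_omega1 backbone (a pGreen-type vector). It carries two luciferase transcriptional units between T-DNA left and right border repeats, giving a total annotated sequence of about 7.9 kb. In E. coli it is maintained at high copy from a ColE1/pUC-type origin and selected with spectinomycin through the aadA gene. The pSa origin supports replication in Agrobacterium only when the helper plasmid pSOUP is present, as the depositor notes.

The first unit drives E-Luc, an enhanced beetle luciferase from Pyrearinus termitilluminans, from the strong constitutive CaMV 35S promoter. This promoter is coupled to the TMV omega leader, which acts as a translational enhancer. According to the stated purpose the unit ends with the NtEU terminator. The automated feature table does not label either the E-Luc coding region or this terminator, although the gap between the omega leader and the NOS promoter is where they would lie. E-Luc carries a silent change that removes a BbsI site. The second unit expresses Red-F, a Luciola cruciata luciferase with the S286Y red-shifting mutation, from the nopaline synthase promoter and terminator. The annotation describes the wild-type protein as green-emitting. A short "dU6-3 promoter" hit inside the first unit is probably a spurious fragment match.

The record's associated publication describes a ratiometric dual-colour luciferase reporter for fast characterisation of plant transcriptional regulatory elements. In that system the two spectrally distinct luciferases are expressed from one T-DNA, so that one signal can normalise the other. The assembly used Esp3I sites that were destroyed during cloning, and the double unit can be released with BsaI for further GoldenBraid assembly.
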