Addgene plasmid #170895: pGREAT7
Purpose: GoldenBraid Double Transcriptional Unit - p35SoTMV_E-Luc_NtEUt+pNOS_Red-F_NOSt
Depositing lab: Markita Landry. Depositing organization: University of California, Berkeley. Publication: A Ratiometric Dual Color Luciferase Reporter for Fast Characterization of Transcriptional Regulatory Elements in Plants. Gonzalez-Grandio E, Demirer GS, Ma W, Brady S, Landry MP. ACS Synth Biol. 2021 Sep 14. doi: 10.1021/acssynbio.1c00248. PubMed 34520169.
Backbone
  Vector backbone: pDGB1_omega1
  Backbone manufacturer: Diego Orzaez Lab
  Backbone size w/o insert (bp): 2925
  Vector type: Plant Expression, Luciferase, Synthetic Biology
Growth in bacteria
  Bacterial resistance: Spectinomycin, 50 μg/mL
  Growth temperature: 37°C
  Growth strain: DH5alpha
  Copy number: High Copy
Gene/Insert
  Gene/Insert name: E-Luc (alt name: Enhanced beetle luciferase)
  Species: Pyrearinus termitilluminans (E-Luc) and Luciola curciata (Red-F)
  Insert size (bp): 5013
  Mutation: c.375C>T silent mutation to remove BbsI site (E-Luc), p.S286Y Red mutant (RedF)
  Promoter: p35SoTMV
  Cloning method: Restriction Enzyme; 5′ cloning site Esp3I (destroyed during cloning); 3′ cloning site Esp3I (destroyed during cloning)
  Sequencing primers: 5′ GGGAAACGCCTGGTATCTTT; 3′ CCGATCCCCGGAATTAGATC
Terms and licenses: Academic/Nonprofit Terms; Industry Terms: Not Available to Industry
Depositor comments: Encodes both E-Luc and Red-F transcriptional units. Insert can be excised by BsaI digestion. Requires pSOUP for replication in agrobacterium . Please visit https://www.biorxiv.org/content/10.1101/2021.05.26.443018v2 to read the preprint on bioRxiv
How to cite: pGREAT7 was a gift from Markita Landry (Addgene plasmid # 170895 ; http://n2t.net/addgene:170895 ; RRID:Addgene_170895)
